Addgene plasmid #1332: pcDNA-GATA3
Depositing lab: Gokhan Hotamisligil. Depositing organization: Harvard School of Public Health. Publication: Function of GATA transcription factors in preadipocyte-adipocyte transition. Tong Q, Dalgin G, Xu H, Ting CN, Leiden JM, Hotamisligil GS. Science 2000 Oct 6;290(5489):134-8. 10.1126/science.290.5489.134 PubMed 11021798.
Backbone
  Vector backbone: modified pcDNA3.1(+)
  Backbone manufacturer: Invitrogen
  Vector type: Mammalian Expression
Growth in bacteria
  Bacterial resistance: Ampicillin, 100 μg/mL
  Growth temperature: 37°C
  Growth strain: DH5alpha
  Copy number: High Copy
Gene/Insert
  Gene/Insert name: GATA3 (alt name: GATA-3)
  Species: M. musculus (mouse)
  Insert size (bp): 2000
  GenBank ID: NM_008091
  Entrez Gene: Gata3 (a.k.a. Gata-3, jal)
  Cloning method: Restriction Enzyme; 5′ cloning site EcoRI (not destroyed); 3′ cloning site EcoRI (not destroyed)
  Sequencing primers: 5′ T7; 3′ SP6
Terms and licenses: Academic/Nonprofit Terms; Industry Terms: Not Available to Industry
How to cite: pcDNA-GATA3 was a gift from Gokhan Hotamisligil (Addgene plasmid # 1332 ; http://n2t.net/addgene:1332 ; RRID:Addgene_1332)
