[The description below was written by a language model from this plasmid's Addgene catalogue record and pLannotate feature annotations shown in this document.]
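Description:
pcDNA-GATA3 is catalogued as a mammalian expression plasmid carrying mouse GATA3 (Gata3), described as an insert of about 2 kb cloned into a modified pcDNA3.1(+) backbone at EcoRI sites that are retained on both sides. It is propagated in E. coli as a high-copy plasmid under ampicillin selection. GATA3 is a zinc-finger transcriptional activator best known for its role in T-helper 2 differentiation. The associated publication concerns GATA factors in the preadipocyte-to-adipocyte transition, so the plasmid was evidently intended to supply GATA3 in that kind of study.

The annotated full sequence of 5,058 nt does not look like a typical pcDNA3.1 vector, and this should be kept in mind. It confirms a complete Gata3 coding sequence on the reverse strand, flanked by a T7 promoter upstream of the gene and an SP6 promoter at the far end, which matches the listed sequencing primers and would allow in vitro transcription in either orientation. The remaining features are a ColE1/pUC-type high-copy origin, AmpR with its promoter, an f1 origin for single-stranded DNA production, a bom fragment, and lac elements (lacI fragment, CAP site, lac promoter and operator, lacZα fragment). These resemble a general cloning or in vitro transcription vector. No CMV or other mammalian promoter, polyadenylation signal, or neomycin selection cassette is annotated. The promoter that would drive GATA3 in mammalian cells therefore cannot be identified from this record. Either the "modified" backbone differs substantially from pcDNA3.1(+), or the annotation missed these elements. Users planning mammalian expression should verify this before relying on the catalogue description.
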