Features (pLannotate 1.2.2; 13 found; start..end, strand, type, name):
    405..497     +  CDS            lacI (fragment): lac repressor; lacI; The lac repressor binds to the lac operator to inhibit transcription in E. coli. This inhibition can be relieved by adding lactose or isopropyl-β-D-thiogalactopyranoside (IPTG).
    510..531     +  protein_bind   CAP binding site: CAP binding activates transcription in the presence of cAMP. E. coli catabolite activator protein
    546..576     +  promoter       lac promoter: promoter for the E. coli lac operon
    584..600     +  protein_bind   lac operator: The lac repressor binds to the lac operator to inhibit transcription in E. coli. This inhibition can be relieved by adding lactose or isopropyl-β-D-thiogalactopyranoside (IPTG). lac repressor encoded by lacI
    642..660     +  promoter       SP6 promoter: promoter for bacteriophage SP6 RNA polymerase
   1261..2589    -  CDS            Gata3: GATA3_MOUSE - Also known as Gata-3. Experimental evidence at protein level: Swiss-Prot protein existence level 1. Transcriptional activator which binds to the enhancer of the T-cell receptor alpha and delta genes. Binds to the consensus sequence 5'-AGATAG-3'. Required for the T-helper 2 (Th2) differentiation process following immune and inflammatory responses. From Mus musculus (Mouse).
   2841..2859    -  promoter       T7 promoter: promoter for bacteriophage T7 RNA polymerase
   2862..3019    +  CDS            lacZα (fragment): LacZα fragment of β-galactosidase; lacZ fragment
   3023..3451    +  rep_origin     f1 ori (sequence partly withheld): f1 bacteriophage origin of replication; arrow indicates direction of (+) strand synthesis
   3479..3529    -  misc_feature   bom (fragment): basis of mobility region from pBR322
   3556..3660    +  promoter       AmpR promoter: bla
   3661..4521    +  CDS            AmpR: β-lactamase; bla; confers resistance to ampicillin, carbenicillin, and related antibiotics
   4692..222     +  rep_origin     ori (across the origin): high-copy-number ColE1/pMB1/pBR322/pUC origin of replication
>Addgene plasmid #1332 | pcDNA-GATA3 | addgene full sequence | sequence record 421229 | Addgene NGS Result
GAACTGAGATACCTACAGCGTGAGCTATGAGAAAGCGCCACGCTTCCCGAAGGGAGAAAGGCGGACAGGT
ATCCGGTAAGCGGCAGGGTCGGAACAGGAGAGCGCACGAGGGAGCTTCCAGGGGGAAACGCCTGGTATCT
TTATAGTCCTGTCGGGTTTCGCCACCTCTGACTTGAGCGTCGATTTTTGTGATGCTCGTCAGGGGGGCGG
AGCCTATGGAAAAACGCCAGCAACGCGGCCTTTTTACGGTTCCTGGCCTTTTGCTGGCCTTTTGCTCACA
TGTTCTTTCCTGCGTTATCCCCTGATTCTGTGGATAACCGTATTACCGCCTTTGAGTGAGCTGATACCGC
TCGCCGCAGCCGAACGACCGAGCGCAGCGAGTCAGTGAGCGAGGAAGCGGAAGAGCGCCCAATACGCAAA
CCGCCTCTCCCCGCGCGTTGGCCGATTCATTAATGCAGCTGGCACGACAGGTTTCCCGACTGGAAAGCGG
GCAGTGAGCGCAACGCAATTAATGTGAGTTAGCTCACTCATTAGGCACCCCAGGCTTTACACTTTATGCT
TCCGGCTCGTATGTTGTGTGGAATTGTGAGCGGATAACAATTTCACACAGGAAACAGCTATGACCATGAT
TACGCCAAGCTATTTAGGTGACACTATAGAATACTCAAGCTATGCATCCAACGCGTTGGGAGCTCTCCGG
ATCCAAGCTTATCGATTTCGAACCCGGGGTACCGAATTCCTTCTTTCTTTTTTTTTTTTTTAAATGCATC
AAACAACTGAAGGGAAACAAAACTGACAGTGTGCCCATTTGGACATCAGACTTAGTGGTTTCTTCTGTAT
CTCCATACTTTAATCCCCCTATATTCCTTAAAACTCTTGGCGTCCTTCATGCCTTTCTTACAGCTATCCA
GGTACAATAAAGTCTTCCTCAAATGTACAGTATTTCTTACAATATAAGTTATATGCAATGTTCAGCAATA
TTTTTTTCACAGCACTAGAGACCCTGTTAAATAGGGAATATGAGTCTGAATGGCTTATTCACAAATGGGA
TCCGGATTCAGTGGTTGGAATGCAGACACCACCTCGAGCTCCTTTGAAAAAAGAAGCAAACATTTTGCTT
TCTGCCTTCAAAAACACAGATCTGTCGCTTTCGGGCTTCATGATACTGCTCCTGCGAAAAACGCAAGTAG
AAGGGGTCGGAGGAACTCTTCGCACACTTGGAGACTCCTCACGCATGTGGAGCAGGGCTCTGCCTCTCTA
ACCCATGGCGGTGACCATGCTGGAAGGGTGGTGAGGTCCGAAGGAGAGGCCGGAGGGCGGATGCATGGGC
GTCGGTGTGGTCAGCATGTGGCTGGAGTGGCTGAAGGGAGAGATGTGGCTCAGGGATGACATGTGTCTGG
AGAGAGCGGCCGGGTTGAAGGAGCTGCTCTTGGGGAAGTCCTCCAGCGCGTCATGCACCTTTTTGCACTT
TTTCGATTTGCTAGACATCTTCCGGTTTCGGGTCTGGATGCCTTCTTTCTTCATAGTCAGGGGTCTGTTA
ATATTATGAAGCTTGTAGTACAGCCCACAGGCATTGCAGACCGGGTCCCCATTAGCGTTCCTCCTCCAGA
GGGTGGTGGTGGTGGTCTGACAGTTCGCGCAGGATGTCCCTGCTCTCCTTGCTGCCGACAGCCTTCGCTT
GGGCTTGATAAGGGGCCGGTTCTGCCCATTCATTTTATGGTAGAGTCCGCAGGCATTGCAAAGGTAGTGC
CCGGTACCATCTCGCCGCCACAGTGGGGTAGAGGTTGCCCCGCAGTTCACACACTCCCTGCCTTCTGTGC
TGGATCGTGCCTTGGGCCTCGACTTACATCCGAACCCGGTAGGGGATCCTCCCAGCAGGCTGCTGGGTGG
GAAGAGTCCAGAGCTGTACTCGGGCACATAGGGCGGATAGGTGGTAATGGGGTGGTGGGCTGAGGATGAG
GCCCCACCCAGGGTGGTCATGCTGCCTCGAGAGTGAGACGTCTCCAGCTTCATGCTATCTGGCAGCTGCA
CCTGATACTTGAGGCACTCTTTCTCATCTTGCCTGGCCGACCCGGCGGATCCCGGGGTGGACAGCGACGG
GTCTGGGGAGACGTCTTTCGGCGGGGTGGGCGGGAAGGTGAAGAGATGAGGACTGGAGTGGCCGGCCGCC
AGAGAAGAGGATGAAGCCGGAGGGTAAACGGACAGAGGCCCCGGAGAGCCGTGGTGGATGGACGTCTTGG
AGAAGGGGCTGAGGTTCCAGGGCGAGGCGGTGTGGTGGCTGCTCAGGGCTTTGCCGCCATCCAGCCAGGG
CAGAGATCCGTGCAGCAGAGGCGGGCGGCATACCTGGCTCCCGTGGTGGGTCGGAGGATACCTCTGCACC
GTAGCCCTGACGGAGTTTCCGTAGTAGGACGGGACGTGGTTGCCTTGACCATCGATGTTAAAAAGTACGT
CCACCTCTTCCGTCAGCGGATACTGAGCTTCCATGTACGAATGGCCGAGGCCCGGGTGGTGCGTGTCTGG
GTGCTGACCGTTGAGGACCGCGGGGTGATGGTGGCTCACCCAGCGCGGCTGGTCCGCAGTCACCTCCATG
TCCTCGGCTGTGCTCGCGCCCTCTCGCCCGGCCCGGAACCCTCGCGGGTAGAGGGAGGGCTGTCGGCCTG
GGAGGTCCGCGGACTCCTGCCGTCGGAGGCCCAGGAGAGGGGTCGTTTAATGGTTTGTTTGCAGTTAAGG
GTATAGAAAAGGAGAGCAAAAAGGAGGGTTTAGGGAGGAAAGAAAAATCTTTGCGGGATAGTTGGAATTC
CTCGAGTCTAGAGGAGCATGCGACGTCGGGCCCAATTCGCCCTATAGTGAGTCGTATTACAATTCACTGG
CCGTCGTTTTACAACGTCGTGACTGGGAAAACCCTGGCGTTACCCAACTTAATCGCCTTGCAGCACATCC
CCCTTTCGCCAGCTGGCGTAATAGCGAAGAGGCCCGCACCGATCGCCCTTCCCAACAGTTGCGCAGCCTG
AATGGCGAATGG
[124 nt withheld, positions 3023-3146]
C
[91 nt withheld, positions 3148-3238]
A
[49 nt withheld, positions 3240-3288]
CCTTTGACGTTGGAGTCCACGTTCTTT
[37 nt withheld, positions 3316-3352]
ACCCTATCTCGGTCTATTCTTTTGATTTATAAGGGATTTTGCCGATTTCGGCCTATTGGTTAAAAAATGA
GCTGATTTAACAAAAATTTAACGCGAATTTTAACAAAATATTAACGCTTACAATTTCCTGATGCGGTATT
TTCTCCTTACGCATCTGTGCGGTATTTCACACCGCATCAGGTGGCACTTTTCGGGGAAATGTGCGCGGAA
CCCCTATTTGTTTATTTTTCTAAATACATTCAAATATGTATCCGCTCATGAGACAATAACCCTGATAAAT
GCTTCAATAATATTGAAAAAGGAAGAGTATGAGTATTCAACATTTCCGTGTCGCCCTTATTCCCTTTTTT
GCGGCATTTTGCCTTCCTGTTTTTGCTCACCCAGAAACGCTGGTGAAAGTAAAAGATGCTGAAGATCAGT
TGGGTGCACGAGTGGGTTACATCGAACTGGATCTCAACAGCGGTAAGATCCTTGAGAGTTTTCGCCCCGA
AGAACGTTTTCCAATGATGAGCACTTTTAAAGTTCTGCTATGTGGCGCGGTATTATCCCGTATTGACGCC
GGGCAAGAGCAACTCGGTCGCCGCATACACTATTCTCAGAATGACTTGGTTGAGTACTCACCAGTCACAG
AAAAGCATCTTACGGATGGCATGACAGTAAGAGAATTATGCAGTGCTGCCATAACCATGAGTGATAACAC
TGCGGCCAACTTACTTCTGACAACGATCGGAGGACCGAAGGAGCTAACCGCTTTTTTGCACAACATGGGG
GATCATGTAACTCGCCTTGATCGTTGGGAACCGGAGCTGAATGAAGCCATACCAAACGACGAGCGTGACA
CCACGATGCCTGTAGCAATGGCAACAACGTTGCGCAAACTATTAACTGGCGAACTACTTACTCTAGCTTC
CCGGCAACAATTAATAGACTGGATGGAGGCGGATAAAGTTGCAGGACCACTTCTGCGCTCGGCCCTTCCG
GCTGGCTGGTTTATTGCTGATAAATCTGGAGCCGGTGAGCGTGGGTCTCGCGGTATCATTGCAGCACTGG
GGCCAGATGGTAAGCCCTCCCGTATCGTAGTTATCTACACGACGGGGAGTCAGGCAACTATGGATGAACG
AAATAGACAGATCGCTGAGATAGGTGCCTCACTGATTAAGCATTGGTAACTGTCAGACCAAGTTTACTCA
TATATACTTTAGATTGATTTAAAACTTCATTTTTAATTTAAAAGGATCTAGGTGAAGATCCTTTTTGATA
ATCTCATGACCAAAATCCCTTAACGTGAGTTTTCGTTCCACTGAGCGTCAGACCCCGTAGAAAAGATCAA
AGGATCTTCTTGAGATCCTTTTTTTCTGCGCGTAATCTGCTGCTTGCAAACAAAAAAACCACCGCTACCA
GCGGTGGTTTGTTTGCCGGATCAAGAGCTACCAACTCTTTTTCCGAAGGTAACTGGCTTCAGCAGAGCGC
AGATACCAAATACTGTTCTTCTAGTGTAGCCGTAGTTAGGCCACCACTTCAAGAACTCTGTAGCACCGCC
TACATACCTCGCTCTGCTAATCCTGTTACCAGTGGCTGCTGCCAGTGGCGATAAGTCGTGTCTTACCGGG
TTGGACTCAAGACGATAGTTACCGGATAAGGCGCAGCGGTCGGGCTGAACGGGGGGTTCGTGCACACAGC
CCAGCTTGGAGCGAACGACCTACACC
