>Addgene plasmid #1332 | pcDNA-GATA3 | addgene partial sequence | sequence record 16406 | T7 5'-TAATACGACTCACTATAGGG-3'
TTCCAACTTATCCCGCAAAAGATTTTTCTTTCCTCCCTAAACCCTCCTTTTTGCTCTCCTTTTCTATACC
CTTAACTGCAAACAAACCATTAAACGACCCCTCTCCTGGGCCTCCGACGGCAGGAGTCCGCGGACCTCCC
AGGCCGACAGCCCTCCCTCTACCCGCGAGGGTTCCGGGCCGGGCGAGAGGGCGCGAGCACAGCCGAGGAC
ATGGAGGTGACTGCGGACCAGCCGCGCTGGGTGAGCCACCATCACCCCGCGGTCCTCAACGGTCAGCACC
CAGACACGCACCACCCGGGCCTCGGCCATTCGTACATGGAAGCTCAGTATCCGCTGACGGAAGAGGTGGA
CGTACTTTTTAACATCGATGGTCAAGGCAACCACGTCCCGTCCTACTACGGAAACTCCGTCAGGGCTACG
GTGCAGAGGTATCCTCCGACCCACCACGGGAGCCAGGTATGCCGCCCGCCTCTGCTGCACGGATCTCTGC
CCTGGCTGGATGGCGGCAAAGCCCTGAGCAGCCACCACACCGCCTCGCCCTGGAACCTCAGCCCCTTCTC
CAAGACGTCCATCCACCACGGCTCTCCGGGGCCTCTGTCCGTTTACCCTCCGGCTTCATCCTCTTCTCTG
GCGGCCGGCCACTCCAGTCCTCATCTCTTCACCTTCCCGCCCACCCCGCCGAAAGACGTCT
