>Addgene plasmid #1332 | pcDNA-GATA3 | addgene partial sequence | sequence record 83596 | mGata3-F 5'-ctgggtgagccaccatcac-3'
GCACCACCCGGGCCTCGGCCATTCGTACATGGAAGCTCAGTATCCGCTGACGGAAGAGGTGGACGTACTT
TTTAACATCGATGGTCAAGGCAACCACGTCCCGTCCTACTACGGAAACTCCGTCAGGGCTACGGTGCAGA
GGTATCCTCCGACCCACCACGGGAGCCAGGTATGCCGCCCGCCTCTGCTGCACGGATCTCTGCCCTGGCT
GGATGGCGGCAAAGCCCTGAGCAGCCACCACACCGCCTCGCCCTGGAACCTCAGCCCCTTCTCCAAGACG
TCCATCCACCACGGCTCTCCGGGGCCTCTGTCCGTTTACCCTCCGGCTTCATCCTCTTCTCTGGCGGCCG
GCCACTCCAGTCCTCATCTCTTCACCTTCCCGCCCACCCCGCCGAAAGACGTCTCCCCAGACCCGTCGCT
GTCCACCCCGGGATCCGCCGGGTCGGCCAGGCAAGATGAGAAAGAGTGCCTCAAGTATCAGGTGCAGCTG
CCAGATAGCATGAAGCTGGAGACGTCTCACTCTCGAGGCAGCATGACCACCCTGGGTGGGGCCTCATCCT
CAGCCCACCACCCCATTACCACCTATCCGCCCTATGTGCCCGAGTACAGCTCTGGACTCTTCCCACCCAG
CAGCCTGCTGGGAGGATCCCCTACCGGGTTCGGATGTAAGTCGAGGCCCAAGGCACGATCCAGCACAGAA
GGCAGGGAGTGTGTGAACTGCGGGGCAACCTCTACCCCACTGTGGCGGCGAGATGGTACCGGGCACTACC
TTTGCAATGCCTGCGGACTCTACCATAAAATGAATGGGCAGAACCGGCCCCTTATCAAGCCCAAGCGA
