>Addgene plasmid #1332 | pcDNA-GATA3 | addgene partial sequence | sequence record 83608 | F1ori-R 5'-AGGGAAGAAAGCGAAAGGAG-3'
[61 nt withheld, positions 1-61]
CCATTCGCCATTCAGGCTGCGCAACTGTTGGGAAGGGCGATCGGTGCGGGCCTCTTCGCTATTACGCCAG
CTGGCGAAAGGGGGATGTGCTGCAAGGCGATTAAGTTGGGTAACGCCAGGGTTTTCCCAGTCACGACGTT
GTAAAACGACGGCCAGTGAATTGTAATACGACTCACTATAGGGCGAATTGGGCCCGACGTCGCATGCTCC
TCTAGACTCGAGGAATTCCAACTATCCCGCAAAGATTTTTCTTTCCTCCCTAAACCCTCCTTTTTGCTCT
CCTTTTCTATACCCTTAACTGCAAACAAACCATTAAACGACCCCTCTCCTGGGCCTCCGACGGCAGGAGT
CCGCGGACCTCCCAGGCCGACAGCCCTCCCTCTACCCGCGAGGGTTCCGGGCCGGGCGAGAGGGCGCGAG
CACAGCCGAGGACATGGAGGTGACTGCGGACCAGCCGCGCTGGGTGAGCCACCATCACCCCGCGGTCCTC
AACGGTCAGCACCCAGACACGCACCACCCGGGCCTCGGCCATTCGTACATGGAAGCTCAGTATCCGCTGA
CGGAAGAGGTGGACGTACTTTTTAACATCGATGGTCAAGGCAACCACGTCCCGTCCTACTACGGAAACTC
CGTCAGGGCTACGGTGCAGAGGTATCCTCCGACCCACCACGGGAGCCAGGTATGCCGCCCGCCTCTGCTG
CACGGATCTCTGCCCTGGCTGGATGGCGGCAAAGCCCTGAGCAGCCACCACACCGCCTCGCCCTGGAACC
TCAGCCCCTTCTCCAAGACGTCCATCCACCACGGCTCTCCGGGGCCTCTGTCCGTTTACCCTCCGGCTTC
ATCCTCTTCTCTGGCGG
