>Addgene plasmid #1332 | pcDNA-GATA3 | addgene partial sequence | sequence record 86572 | mGATA3-F2 5'-atgtcatccctgagccacat-3'
TGCTGACCACACCGACGCCCATGCATCCGCCCTCCGGCCTCTCCTTCGGACCTCACCACCCTTCCAGCAT
GGTCACCGCCATGGGTTAGAGAGGCAGAGCCCTGCTCCACATGCGTGAGGAGTCTCCAAGTGTGCGAAGA
GTTCCTCCGACCCCTTCTACTTGCGTTTTTCGCAGGAGCAGTATCATGAAGCCCGAAAGCGACAGATCTG
TGTTTTTGAAGGCAGAAAGCAAAATGTTTGCTTCTTTTTTCAAAGGAGCTCGAGGTGGTGTCTGCATTCC
AACCACTGAATCCGGATCCCATTTGTGAATAAGCCATTCAGACTCATATTCCCTATTTAACAGGGTCTCT
AGTGCTGTGAAAAAAATATTGCTGAACATTGCATATAACTTATATTGTAAGAAATACTGTACATTTGAGG
AAGACTTTATTGTACCTGGATAGCTGTAAGAAAGGCATGAAGGACGCCAAGAGTTTTAAGGAATATAGGG
GGATTAAAGTATGGAGATACAGAAGAAACCACTAAGTCTGATGTCCAAATGGGCACACTGTCAGTTTTGT
TTCCCTTCAGTTGTTTGATGCATTTAAAAAAAAAAAAAAGAAAGAAGGAATTCGGTACCCCGGGTTCGAA
ATCGATAAGCTTGGATCCGGAGAGCTCCCAACGCGTTGGATGCATAGCTTGAGTATTCTATAGTGTCACC
TAAATAGCTTGGCGTAATCATGGTCATAGCTGTTTCCTGTGTGAAATTGTTATCCGCTCACAATTCCACA
CAACATACGAGCCGGAAGCATAAAGTGTAAAGCCTGGGGTGCCTAATGAGTGAGCTAACTCACATTAATT
GCGTTGCGCTCACTGCCCGCTTTTCCAGTCGGGAAACCTGTCGTGCCAGCTGCATTAATGAATCGGCCAA
CGCGCG
